>Addgene plasmid #86082 | TNPO1-shRNA | depositor full sequence | sequence record 168973 | TNPO1-shRNA sequence 7084 bps
TTGGGGTTGCGCCTTTTCCAAGGCAGCCCTGGGTTTGCGCAGGGACGCGGCTGCTCTGGGCGTGGTTCCG
GGAAACGCAGCGGCGCCGACCCTGGGTCTCGCACATTCTTCACGTCCGTTCGCAGCGTCACCCGGATCTT
CGCCGCTACCCTTGTGGGCCCCCCGGCGACGCTTCCTGCTCCGCCCCTAAGTCGGGAAGGTTCCTTGCGG
TTCGCGGCGTGCCGGACGTGACAAACGGAAGCCGCACGTCTCACTAGTACCCTCGCAGACGGACAGCGCC
AGGGAGCAATGGCAGCGCGCCGACCGCGATGGGCTGTGGCCAATAGCGGCTGCTCAGCAGGGCGCGCCGA
GAGCAGCGGCCGGGAAGGGGCGGTGCGGGAGGCGGGGTGTGGGGCGGTAGTGTGGGCCCTGTTCCTGCCC
GCGCGGTGTTCCGCATTCTGCAAGCCTCCGGAGCGCACGTCGGCAGTCGGCTCCCTCGTTGACCGAATCA
CCGACCTCTCTCCCCAGGGGGATCCACCGGAGCTTACCATGACCGAGTACAAGCCCACGGTGCGCCTCGC
CACCCGCGACGACGTCCCCAGGGCCGTACGCACCCTCGCCGCCGCGTTCGCCGACTACCCCGCCACGCGC
CACACCGTCGATCCGGACCGCCACATCGAGCGGGTCACCGAGCTGCAAGAACTCTTCCTCACGCGCGTCG
GGCTCGACATCGGCAAGGTGTGGGTCGCGGACGACGGCGCCGCGGTGGCGGTCTGGACCACGCCGGAGAG
CGTCGAAGCGGGGGCGGTGTTCGCCGAGATCGGCCCGCGCATGGCCGAGTTGAGCGGTTCCCGGCTGGCC
GCGCAGCAACAGATGGAAGGCCTCCTGGCGCCGCACCGGCCCAAGGAGCCCGCGTGGTTCCTGGCCACCG
TCGGCGTCTCGCCCGACCACCAGGGCAAGGGTCTGGGCAGCGCCGTCGTGCTCCCCGGAGTGGAGGCGGC
CGAGCGCGCCGGGGTGCCCGCCTTCCTGGAGACCTCCGCGCCCCGCAACCTCCCCTTCTACGAGCGGCTC
GGCTTCACCGTCACCGCCGACGTCGAGGTGCCCGAAGGACCGCGCACCTGGTGCATGACCCGCAAGCCCG
GTGCCTGACGCCCGCCCCACGACCCGCAGCGCCCGACCGAAAGGAGCGCACGACCCCATGCATCGGTACC
TTTAAGACCAATGACTTACAAGGCAGCTGTAGATCTTAGCCACTTTTTAAAAGAAAAGGGGGGACTGGAA
GGGCTAATTCACTCCCAACGAAGACAAGATCTGCTTTTTGCTTGTACTGGGTCTCTCTGGTTAGACCAGA
TCTGAGCCTGGGAGCTCTCTGGCTAACTAGGGAACCCACTGCTTAAGCCTCAATAAAGCTTGCCTTGAGT
GCTTCAAGTAGTGTGTGCCCGTCTGTTGTGTGACTCTGGTAACTAGAGATCCCTCAGACCCTTTTAGTCA
GTGTGGAAAATCTCTAGCAGTAGTAGTTCATGTCATCTTATTATTCAGTATTTATAACTTGCAAAGAAAT
GAATATCAGAGAGTGAGAGGAACTTGTTTATTGCAGCTTATAATGGTTACAAATAAAGCAATAGCATCAC
AAATTTCACAAATAAAGCATTTTTTTCACTGCATTCTAGTTGTGGTTTGTCCAAACTCATCAATGTATCT
TATCATGTCTGGCTCTAGCTATCCCGCCCCTAACTCCGCCCATCCCGCCCCTAACTCCGCCCAGTTCCGC
CCATTCTCCGCCCCATGGCTGACTAATTTTTTTTATTTATGCAGAGGCCGAGGCCGCCTCGGCCTCTGAG
CTATTCCAGAAGTAGTGAGGAGGCTTTTTTGGAGGCCTAGGGACGTACCCAATTCGCCCTATAGTGAGTC
GTATTACGCGCGCTCACTGGCCGTCGTTTTACAACGTCGTGACTGGGAAAACCCTGGCGTTACCCAACTT
AATCGCCTTGCAGCACATCCCCCTTTCGCCAGCTGGCGTAATAGCGAAGAGGCCCGCACCGATCGCCCTT
CCCAACAGTTGCGCAGCCTGAATGGCGAATGGG
[124 nt withheld, positions 2064-2187]
C
[91 nt withheld, positions 2189-2279]
A
[49 nt withheld, positions 2281-2329]
CCTTTGACGTTGGAGTCCACGTTCTTT
[37 nt withheld, positions 2357-2393]
ACCCTATCTCGGTCTATTCTTTTGATTTATAAGGGATTTTGCCGATTTCGGCCTATTGGTTAAAAAATGA
GCTGATTTAACAAAAATTTAACGCGAATTTTAACAAAATATTAACGCTTACAATTTAGGTGGCACTTTTC
GGGGAAATGTGCGCGGAACCCCTATTTGTTTATTTTTCTAAATACATTCAAATATGTATCCGCTCATGAG
ACAATAACCCTGATAAATGCTTCAATAATATTGAAAAAGGAAGAGTATGAGTATTCAACATTTCCGTGTC
GCCCTTATTCCCTTTTTTGCGGCATTTTGCCTTCCTGTTTTTGCTCACCCAGAAACGCTGGTGAAAGTAA
AAGATGCTGAAGATCAGTTGGGTGCACGAGTGGGTTACATCGAACTGGATCTCAACAGCGGTAAGATCCT
TGAGAGTTTTCGCCCCGAAGAACGTTTTCCAATGATGAGCACTTTTAAAGTTCTGCTATGTGGCGCGGTA
TTATCCCGTATTGACGCCGGGCAAGAGCAACTCGGTCGCCGCATACACTATTCTCAGAATGACTTGGTTG
AGTACTCACCAGTCACAGAAAAGCATCTTACGGATGGCATGACAGTAAGAGAATTATGCAGTGCTGCCAT
AACCATGAGTGATAACACTGCGGCCAACTTACTTCTGACAACGATCGGAGGACCGAAGGAGCTAACCGCT
TTTTTGCACAACATGGGGGATCATGTAACTCGCCTTGATCGTTGGGAACCGGAGCTGAATGAAGCCATAC
CAAACGACGAGCGTGACACCACGATGCCTGTAGCAATGGCAACAACGTTGCGCAAACTATTAACTGGCGA
ACTACTTACTCTAGCTTCCCGGCAACAATTAATAGACTGGATGGAGGCGGATAAAGTTGCAGGACCACTT
CTGCGCTCGGCCCTTCCGGCTGGCTGGTTTATTGCTGATAAATCTGGAGCCGGTGAGCGTGGGTCTCGCG
GTATCATTGCAGCACTGGGGCCAGATGGTAAGCCCTCCCGTATCGTAGTTATCTACACGACGGGGAGTCA
GGCAACTATGGATGAACGAAATAGACAGATCGCTGAGATAGGTGCCTCACTGATTAAGCATTGGTAACTG
TCAGACCAAGTTTACTCATATATACTTTAGATTGATTTAAAACTTCATTTTTAATTTAAAAGGATCTAGG
TGAAGATCCTTTTTGATAATCTCATGACCAAAATCCCTTAACGTGAGTTTTCGTTCCACTGAGCGTCAGA
CCCCGTAGAAAAGATCAAAGGATCTTCTTGAGATCCTTTTTTTCTGCGCGTAATCTGCTGCTTGCAAACA
AAAAAACCACCGCTACCAGCGGTGGTTTGTTTGCCGGATCAAGAGCTACCAACTCTTTTTCCGAAGGTAA
CTGGCTTCAGCAGAGCGCAGATACCAAATACTGTTCTTCTAGTGTAGCCGTAGTTAGGCCACCACTTCAA
GAACTCTGTAGCACCGCCTACATACCTCGCTCTGCTAATCCTGTTACCAGTGGCTGCTGCCAGTGGCGAT
AAGTCGTGTCTTACCGGGTTGGACTCAAGACGATAGTTACCGGATAAGGCGCAGCGGTCGGGCTGAACGG
GGGGTTCGTGCACACAGCCCAGCTTGGAGCGAACGACCTACACCGAACTGAGATACCTACAGCGTGAGCT
ATGAGAAAGCGCCACGCTTCCCGAAGGGAGAAAGGCGGACAGGTATCCGGTAAGCGGCAGGGTCGGAACA
GGAGAGCGCACGAGGGAGCTTCCAGGGGGAAACGCCTGGTATCTTTATAGTCCTGTCGGGTTTCGCCACC
TCTGACTTGAGCGTCGATTTTTGTGATGCTCGTCAGGGGGGCGGAGCCTATGGAAAAACGCCAGCAACGC
GGCCTTTTTACGGTTCCTGGCCTTTTGCTGGCCTTTTGCTCACATGTTCTTTCCTGCGTTATCCCCTGAT
TCTGTGGATAACCGTATTACCGCCTTTGAGTGAGCTGATACCGCTCGCCGCAGCCGAACGACCGAGCGCA
GCGAGTCAGTGAGCGAGGAAGCGGAAGAGCGCCCAATACGCAAACCGCCTCTCCCCGCGCGTTGGCCGAT
TCATTAATGCAGCTGGCACGACAGGTTTCCCGACTGGAAAGCGGGCAGTGAGCGCAACGCAATTAATGTG
AGTTAGCTCACTCATTAGGCACCCCAGGCTTTACACTTTATGCTTCCGGCTCGTATGTTGTGTGGAATTG
TGAGCGGATAACAATTTCACACAGGAAACAGCTATGACCATGATTACGCCAAGCGCGCAATTAACCCTCA
CTAAAGGGAACAAAAGCTGGAGCTGCAAGCTTAATGTAGTCTTATGCAATACTCTTGTAGTCTTGCAACA
TGGTAACGATGAGTTAGCAACATGCCTTACAAGGAGAGAAAAAGCACCGTGCATGCCGATTGGTGGAAGT
AAGGTGGTACGATCGTGCCTTATTAGGAAGGCAACAGACGGGTCTGACATGGATTGGACGAACCACTGAA
TTGCCGCATTGCAGAGATATTGTATTTAAGTGCCTAGCTCGATACATAAACGGGTCTCTCTGGTTAGACC
AGATCTGAGCCTGGGAGCTCTCTGGCTAACTAGGGAACCCACTGCTTAAGCCTCAATAAAGCTTGCCTTG
AGTGCTTCAAGTAGTGTGTGCCCGTCTGTTGTGTGACTCTGGTAACTAGAGATCCCTCAGACCCTTTTAG
TCAGTGTGGAAAATCTCTAGCAGTGGCGCCCGAACAGGGACTTGAAAGCGAAAGGGAAACCAGAGGAGCT
CTCTCGACGCAGGACTCGGCTTGCTGAAGCGCGCACGGCAAGAGGCGAGGGGCGGCGACTGGTGAGTACG
CCAAAAATTTTGACTAGCGGAGGCTAGAAGGAGAGAGATGGGTGCGAGAGCGTCAGTATTAAGCGGGGGA
GAATTAGATCGCGATGGGAAAAAATTCGGTTAAGGCCAGGGGGAAAGAAAAAATATAAATTAAAACATAT
AGTATGGGCAAGCAGGGAGCTAGAACGATTCGCAGTTAATCCTGGCCTGTTAGAAACATCAGAAGGCTGT
AGACAAATACTGGGACAGCTACAACCATCCCTTCAGACAGGATCAGAAGAACTTAGATCATTATATAATA
CAGTAGCAACCCTCTATTGTGTGCATCAAAGGATAGAGATAAAAGACACCAAGGAAGCTTTAGACAAGAT
AGAGGAAGAGCAAAACAAAAGTAAGACCACCGCACAGCAAGCGGCCGCTGATCTTCAGACCTGGAGGAGG
AGATATGAGGGACAATTGGAGAAGTGAATTATATAAATATAAAGTAGTAAAAATTGAACCATTAGGAGTA
GCACCCACCAAGGCAAAGAGAAGAGTGGTGCAGAGAGAAAAAAGAGCAGTGGGAATAGGAGCTTTGTTCC
TTGGGTTCTTGGGAGCAGCAGGAAGCACTATGGGCGCAGCGTCAATGACGCTGACGGTACAGGCCAGACA
ATTATTGTCTGGTATAGTGCAGCAGCAGAACAATTTGCTGAGGGCTATTGAGGCGCAACAGCATCTGTTG
CAACTCACAGTCTGGGGCATCAAGCAGCTCCAGGCAAGAATCCTGGCTGTGGAAAGATACCTAAAGGATC
AACAGCTCCTGGGGATTTGGGGTTGCTCTGGAAAACTCATTTGCACCACTGCTGTGCCTTGGAATGCTAG
TTGGAGTAATAAATCTCTGGAACAGATTTGGAATCACACGACCTGGATGGAGTGGGACAGAGAAATTAAC
AATTACACAAGCTTAATACACTCCTTAATTGAAGAATCGCAAAACCAGCAAGAAAAGAATGAACAAGAAT
TATTGGAATTAGATAAATGGGCAAGTTTGTGGAATTGGTTTAACATAACAAATTGGCTGTGGTATATAAA
ATTATTCATAATGATAGTAGGAGGCTTGGTAGGTTTAAGAATAGTTTTTGCTGTACTTTCTATAGTGAAT
AGAGTTAGGCAGGGATATTCACCATTATCGTTTCAGACCCACCTCCCAACCCCGAGGGGACCCGACAGGC
CCGAAGGAATAGAAGAAGAAGGTGGAGAGAGAGACAGAGACAGATCCATTCGATTAGTGAACGGATCTCG
ACGGTATCGATCACGAGACTAGCCTCGAGCGGCCGCCCCCTTCACCGAGGGCCTATTTCCCATGATTCCT
TCATATTTGCATATACGATACAAGGCTGTTAGAGAGATAATTGGAATTAATTTGACTGTAAACACAAAGA
TATTAGTACAAAATACGTGACGTAGAAAGTAATAATTTCTTGGGTAGTTTGCAGTTTTAAAATTATGTTT
TAAAATGGACTATCATATGCTTACCGTAACTTGAAAGTATTTCGATTTCTTGGCTTTATATATCTTGTGG
AAAGGACGAAACACCGGCAATGCTCAACCAGATCAATACTCGAGTATTGATCTGGTTGAGCATTGTTTTT
GAATTCTCGACCTCGAGACAAATGGCAGTATTCATCCACAATTTTAAAAGAAAAGGGGGGATTGGGGGGT
ACAGTGCAGGGGAAAGAATAGTAGACATAATAGCAACAGACATACAAACTAAAGAATTACAAAAACAAAT
TACAAAAATTCAAAATTTTCGGGTTTATTACAGGGACAGCAGAGATCCACTTTGGCCGCGGCTCGAGGGG
G
Features (pLannotate 1.2.2; 25 found; start..end, strand, type, name):
    529..1128    +  CDS            PuroR: puromycin N-acetyltransferase; pac from Streptomyces alboniger; confers resistance to puromycin
   1171..1254    +  CDS            nef (fragment): NEF_HV1Z2 - Experimental evidence at protein level: Swiss-Prot protein existence level 1. Extracellular Nef protein targets CD4(+) T-lymphocytes for apoptosis by interacting with CXCR4 surface receptors. From Human immunodeficiency virus type 1 group M subtype D (isolate Z2/CDC-Z34) (HIV-1).
   1256..1489    +  LTR            3' LTR (ΔU3): self-inactivating 3' long terminal repeat (LTR) from HIV-1
   1561..1682    +  polyA_signal   SV40 poly(A) signal: SV40 polyadenylation signal
   1722..1857    +  rep_origin     SV40 ori: SV40 origin of replication
   1878..1896    -  promoter       T7 promoter: promoter for bacteriophage T7 RNA polymerase
   1904..2059    +  CDS            lacZα (fragment): LacZα fragment of β-galactosidase; lacZ fragment
   2064..2492    +  rep_origin     f1 ori (sequence partly withheld): f1 bacteriophage origin of replication; arrow indicates direction of (+) strand synthesis
   2545..2649    +  promoter       AmpR promoter: bla
   2650..3510    +  CDS            AmpR: β-lactamase; bla; confers resistance to ampicillin, carbenicillin, and related antibiotics
   3681..4269    +  rep_origin     ori: high-copy-number ColE1/pMB1/pBR322/pUC origin of replication
   4452..4544    +  CDS            lacI (fragment): lac repressor; lacI; The lac repressor binds to the lac operator to inhibit transcription in E. coli. This inhibition can be relieved by adding lactose or isopropyl-β-D-thiogalactopyranoside (IPTG).
   4557..4578    +  protein_bind   CAP binding site: CAP binding activates transcription in the presence of cAMP. E. coli catabolite activator protein
   4593..4623    +  promoter       lac promoter: promoter for the E. coli lac operon
   4631..4647    +  protein_bind   lac operator: The lac repressor binds to the lac operator to inhibit transcription in E. coli. This inhibition can be relieved by adding lactose or isopropyl-β-D-thiogalactopyranoside (IPTG). lac repressor encoded by lacI
   4692..4710    +  promoter       T3 promoter: promoter for bacteriophage T3 RNA polymerase
   4738..4964    +  promoter       RSV promoter: Rous sarcoma virus enhancer/promoter
   4965..5145    +  LTR            5' LTR (truncated): truncated 5' long terminal repeat (LTR) from HIV-1
   5192..5317    +  misc_feature   HIV-1 Ψ: packaging signal of human immunodeficiency virus type 1
   5301..5664    +  CDS            HIV-1 gag (fragment): gag protein from human immunodeficiency virus 1; gag
   5810..6043    +  misc_feature   RRE: The Rev response element (RRE) of HIV-1 allows for Rev-dependent mRNA export from the nucleus to the cytoplasm.
   6420..6520    +  CDS            Rev (fragment): human immunodeficiency virus 1 (HIV-1) Rev protein; rev; enhances nuclear export of unspliced and incompletely spliced viral mRNAs
   6570..6810    +  promoter       U6 promoter: RNA polymerase III promoter for human U6 snRNA
   6915..7032    +  misc_feature   cPPT/CTS: central polypurine tract and central termination sequence of HIV-1
   7081..507     +  promoter       hPGK promoter (across the origin): human phosphoglycerate kinase 1 promoter
