>Addgene plasmid #86082 | TNPO1-shRNA | addgene full sequence | sequence record 178003 | Addgene NGS Result
AAAGGATCTTCTTGAGATCCTTTTTTTCTGCGCGTAATCTGCTGCTTGCAAACAAAAAAACCACCGCTAC
CAGCGGTGGTTTGTTTGCCGGATCAAGAGCTACCAACTCTTTTTCCGAAGGTAACTGGCTTCAGCAGAGC
GCAGATACCAAATACTGTTCTTCTAGTGTAGCCGTAGTTAGGCCACCACTTCAAGAACTCTGTAGCACCG
CCTACATACCTCGCTCTGCTAATCCTGTTACCAGTGGCTGCTGCCAGTGGCGATAAGTCGTGTCTTACCG
GGTTGGACTCAAGACGATAGTTACCGGATAAGGCGCAGCGGTCGGGCTGAACGGGGGGTTCGTGCACACA
GCCCAGCTTGGAGCGAACGACCTACACCGAACTGAGATACCTACAGCGTGAGCTATGAGAAAGCGCCACG
CTTCCCGAAGGGAGAAAGGCGGACAGGTATCCGGTAAGCGGCAGGGTCGGAACAGGAGAGCGCACGAGGG
AGCTTCCAGGGGGAAACGCCTGGTATCTTTATAGTCCTGTCGGGTTTCGCCACCTCTGACTTGAGCGTCG
ATTTTTGTGATGCTCGTCAGGGGGGCGGAGCCTATGGAAAAACGCCAGCAACGCGGCCTTTTTACGGTTC
CTGGCCTTTTGCTGGCCTTTTGCTCACATGTTCTTTCCTGCGTTATCCCCTGATTCTGTGGATAACCGTA
TTACCGCCTTTGAGTGAGCTAACTCATTAGGCACCCCAGGCTTTACACTTTATGCTTCCGGCTCGTATGT
TGTGTGGAATTGTGAGCGGATAACAATTTCACACAGGAAACAGCTATGACCATGATTACGCCAAGCGCGC
AATTAACCCTCACTAAAGGGAACAAAAGCTGGAGCTGCAAGCTTAATGTAGTCTTATGCAATACTCTTGT
AGTCTTGCAACATGGTAACGATGAGTTAGCAACATGCCTTACAAGGAGAGAAAAAGCACCGTGCATGCCG
ATTGGTGGAAGTAAGGTGGTACGATCGTGCCTTATTAGGAAGGCAACAGACGGGTCTGACATGGATTGGA
CGAACCACTGAATTGCCGCATTGCAGAGATATTGTATTTAAGTGCCTAGCTCGATACATAAACGGGTCTC
TCTGGTTAGACCAGATCTGAGCCTGGGAGCTCTCTGGCTAACTAGGGAACCCACTGCTTAAGCCTCAATA
AAGCTTGCCTTGAGTGCTTCAAGTAGTGTGTGCCCGTCTGTTGTGTGACTCTGGTAACTAGAGATCCCTC
AGACCCTTTTAGTCAGTGTGGAAAATCTCTAGCAGTGGCGCCCGAACAGGGACTTGAAAGCGAAAGGGAA
ACCAGAGGAGCTCTCTCGACGCAGGACTCGGCTTGCTGAAGCGCGCACGGCAAGAGGCGAGGGGCGGCGA
CTGGTGAGTACGCCAAAAATTTTGACTAGCGGAGGCTAGAAGGAGAGAGATGGGTGCGAGAGCGTCAGTA
TTAAGCGGGGGAGAATTAGATCGCGATGGGAAAAAATTCGGTTAAGGCCAGGGGGAAAGAAAAAATATAA
ATTAAAACATATAGTATGGGCAAGCAGGGAGCTAGAACGATTCGCAGTTAATCCTGGCCTGTTAGAAACA
TCAGAAGGCTGTAGACAAATACTGGGACAGCTACAACCATCCCTTCAGACAGGATCAGAAGAACTTAGAT
CATTATATAATACAGTAGCAACCCTCTATTGTGTGCATCAAAGGATAGAGATAAAAGACACCAAGGAAGC
TTTAGACAAGATAGAGGAAGAGCAAAACAAAAGTAAGACCACCGCACAGCAAGCGGCCGCTGATCTTCAG
ACCTGGAGGAGGAGATATGAGGGACAATTGGAGAAGTGAATTATATAAATATAAAGTAGTAAAAATTGAA
CCATTAGGAGTAGCACCCACCAAGGCAAAGAGAAGAGTGGTGCAGAGAGAAAAAAGAGCAGTGGGAATAG
GAGCTTTGTTCCTTGGGTTCTTGGGAGCAGCAGGAAGCACTATGGGCGCAGCGTCAATGACGCTGACGGT
ACAGGCCAGACAATTATTGTCTGGTATAGTGCAGCAGCAGAACAATTTGCTGAGGGCTATTGAGGCGCAA
CAGCATCTGTTGCAACTCACAGTCTGGGGCATCAAGCAGCTCCAGGCAAGAATCCTGGCTGTGGAAAGAT
ACCTAAAGGATCAACAGCTCCTGGGGATTTGGGGTTGCTCTGGAAAACTCATTTGCACCACTGCTGTGCC
TTGGAATGCTAGTTGGAGTAATAAATCTCTGGAACAGATTTGGAATCACACGACCTGGATGGAGTGGGAC
AGAGAAATTAACAATTACACAAGCTTAATACACTCCTTAATTGAAGAATCGCAAAACCAGCAAGAAAAGA
ATGAACAAGAATTATTGGAATTAGATAAATGGGCAAGTTTGTGGAATTGGTTTAACATAACAAATTGGCT
GTGGTATATAAAATTATTCATAATGATAGTAGGAGGCTTGGTAGGTTTAAGAATAGTTTTTGCTGTACTT
TCTATAGTGAATAGAGTTAGGCAGGGATATTCACCATTATCGTTTCAGACCCACCTCCCAACCCCGAGGG
GACCCGACAGGCCCGAAGGAATAGAAGAAGAAGGTGGAGAGAGAGACAGAGACAGATCCATTCGATTAGT
GAACGGATCTCGACGGTATCGATCACGAGACTAGCCTCGAGCGGCCGCCCCCTTCACCGAGGGCCTATTT
CCCATGATTCCTTCATATTTGCATATACGATACAAGGCTGTTAGAGAGATAATTGGAATTAATTTGACTG
TAAACACAAAGATATTAGTACAAAATACGTGACGTAGAAAGTAATAATTTCTTGGGTAGTTTGCAGTTTT
AAAATTATGTTTTAAAATGGACTATCATATGCTTACCGTAACTTGAAAGTATTTCGATTTCTTGGCTTTA
TATATCTTGTGGAAAGGACGAAACACCGGCAATGCTCAACCAGATCAATACTCGAGTATTGATCTGGTTG
AGCATTGTTTTTGAATTCTCGACCTCGAGACAAATGGCAGTATTCATCCACAATTTTAAAAGAAAAGGGG
GGATTGGGGGGTACAGTGCAGGGGAAAGAATAGTAGACATAATAGCAACAGACATACAAACTAAAGAATT
ACAAAAACAAATTACAAAAATTCAAAATTTTCGGGTTTATTACAGGGACAGCAGAGATCCACTTTGGCCG
CGGCTCGAGGGGGTTGGGGTTGCGCCTTTTCCAAGGCAGCCCTGGGTTTGCGCAGGGACGCGGCTGCTCT
GGGCGTGGTTCCGGGAAACGCAGCGGCGCCGACCCTGGGTCTCGCACATTCTTCACGTCCGTTCGCAGCG
TCACCCGGATCTTCGCCGCTACCCTTGTGGGCCCCCCGGCGACGCTTCCTGCTCCGCCCCTAAGTCGGGA
AGGTTCCTTGCGGTTCGCGGCGTGCCGGACGTGACAAACGGAAGCCGCACGTCTCACTAGTACCCTCGCA
GACGGACAGCGCCAGGGAGCAATGGCAGCGCGCCGACCGCGATGGGCTGTGGCCAATAGCGGCTGCTCAG
CAGGGCGCGCCGAGAGCAGCGGCCGGGAAGGGGCGGTGCGGGAGGCGGGGTGTGGGGCGGTAGTGTGGGC
CCTGTTCCTGCCCGCGCGGTGTTCCGCATTCTGCAAGCCTCCGGAGCGCACGTCGGCAGTCGGCTCCCTC
GTTGACCGAATCACCGACCTCTCTCCCCAGGGGGATCCACCGGAGCTTACCATGACCGAGTACAAGCCCA
CGGTGCGCCTCGCCACCCGCGACGACGTCCCCAGGGCCGTACGCACCCTCGCCGCCGCGTTCGCCGACTA
CCCCGCCACGCGCCACACCGTCGATCCGGACCGCCACATCGAGCGGGTCACCGAGCTGCAAGAACTCTTC
CTCACGCGCGTCGGGCTCGACATCGGCAAGGTGTGGGTCGCGGACGACGGCGCCGCGGTGGCGGTCTGGA
CCACGCCGGAGAGCGTCGAAGCGGGGGCGGTGTTCGCCGAGATCGGCCCGCGCATGGCCGAGTTGAGCGG
TTCCCGGCTGGCCGCGCAGCAACAGATGGAAGGCCTCCTGGCGCCGCACCGGCCCAAGGAGCCCGCGTGG
TTCCTGGCCACCGTCGGCGTCTCGCCCGACCACCAGGGCAAGGGTCTGGGCAGCGCCGTCGTGCTCCCCG
GAGTGGAGGCGGCCGAGCGCGCCGGGGTGCCCGCCTTCCTGGAGACCTCCGCGCCCCGCAACCTCCCCTT
CTACGAGCGGCTCGGCTTCACCGTCACCGCCGACGTCGAGGTGCCCGAAGGACCGCGCACCTGGTGCATG
ACCCGCAAGCCCGGTGCCTGACGCCCGCCCCACGACCCGCAGCGCCCGACCGAAAGGAGCGCACGACCCC
ATGCATCGGTACCTTTAAGACCAATGACTTACAAGGCAGCTGTAGATCTTAGCCACTTTTTAAAAGAAAA
GGGGGGACTGGAAGGGCTAATTCACTCCCAACGAAGACAAGATCTGCTTTTTGCTTGTACTGGGTCTCTC
TGGTTAGACCAGATCTGAGCCTGGGAGCTCTCTGGCTAACTAGGGAACCCACTGCTTAAGCCTCAATAAA
GCTTGCCTTGAGTGCTTCAAGTAGTGTGTGCCCGTCTGTTGTGTGACTCTGGTAACTAGAGATCCCTCAG
ACCCTTTTAGTCAGTGTGGAAAATCTCTAGCAGTAGTAGTTCATGTCATCTTATTATTCAGTATTTATAA
CTTGCAAAGAAATGAATATCAGAGAGTGAGAGGAACTTGTTTATTGCAGCTTATAATGGTTACAAATAAA
GCAATAGCATCACAAATTTCACAAATAAAGCATTTTTTTCACTGCATTCTAGTTGTGGTTTGTCCAAACT
CATCAATGTATCTTATCATGTCTGGCTCTAGCTATCCCGCCCCTAACTCCGCCCATCCCGCCCCTAACTC
CGCCCAGTTCCGCCCATTCTCCGCCCCATGGCTGACTAATTTTTTTTATTTATGCAGAGGCCGAGGCCGC
CTCGGCCTCTGAGCTATTCCAGAAGTAGTGAGGAGGCTTTTTTGGAGGCCTAGGGACGTACCCAATTCGC
CCTATAGTGAGTCGTATTACGCGCGCTCACTGGCCGTCGTTTTACAACGTCGTGACTGGGAAAACCCTGG
CGTTACCCAACTTAATCGCCTTGCAGCACATCCCCCTTTCGCCAGCTGGCGTAATAGCGAAGAGGCCCGC
ACCGATCGCCCTTCCCAACAGTTGCGCAGCCTGAATGGCGAATGGG
[124 nt withheld, positions 5297-5420]
C
[91 nt withheld, positions 5422-5512]
A
[49 nt withheld, positions 5514-5562]
CCTTTGACGTTGGAGTCCACGTTCTTT
[37 nt withheld, positions 5590-5626]
ACCCTATCTCGGTCTATTCTTTTGATTTATAAGGGATTTTGCCGATTTCGGCCTATTGGTTAAAAAATGA
GCTGATTTAACAAAAATTTAACGCGAATTTTAACAAAATATTAACGCTTACAATTTAGGTGGCACTTTTC
GGGGAAATGTGCGCGGAACCCCTATTTGTTTATTTTTCTAAATACATTCAAATATGTATCCGCTCATGAG
ACAATAACCCTGATAAATGCTTCAATAATATTGAAAAAGGAAGAGTATGAGTATTCAACATTTCCGTGTC
GCCCTTATTCCCTTTTTTGCGGCATTTTGCCTTCCTGTTTTTGCTCACCCAGAAACGCTGGTGAAAGTAA
AAGATGCTGAAGATCAGTTGGGTGCACGAGTGGGTTACATCGAACTGGATCTCAACAGCGGTAAGATCCT
TGAGAGTTTTCGCCCCGAAGAACGTTTTCCAATGATGAGCACTTTTAAAGTTCTGCTATGTGGCGCGGTA
TTATCCCGTATTGACGCCGGGCAAGAGCAACTCGGTCGCCGCATACACTATTCTCAGAATGACTTGGTTG
AGTACTCACCAGTCACAGAAAAGCATCTTACGGATGGCATGACAGTAAGAGAATTATGCAGTGCTGCCAT
AACCATGAGTGATAACACTGCGGCCAACTTACTTCTGACAACGATCGGAGGACCGAAGGAGCTAACCGCT
TTTTTGCACAACATGGGGGATCATGTAACTCGCCTTGATCGTTGGGAACCGGAGCTGAATGAAGCCATAC
CAAACGACGAGCGTGACACCACGATGCCTGTAGCAATGGCAACAACGTTGCGCAAACTATTAACTGGCGA
ACTACTTACTCTAGCTTCCCGGCAACAATTAATAGACTGGATGGAGGCGGATAAAGTTGCAGGACCACTT
CTGCGCTCGGCCCTTCCGGCTGGCTGGTTTATTGCTGATAAATCTGGAGCCGGTGAGCGTGGGTCTCGCG
GTATCATTGCAGCACTGGGGCCAGATGGTAAGCCCTCCCGTATCGTAGTTATCTACACGACGGGGAGTCA
GGCAACTATGGATGAACGAAATAGACAGATCGCTGAGATAGGTGCCTCACTGATTAAGCATTGGTAACTG
TCAGACCAAGTTTACTCATATATACTTTAGATTGATTTAAAACTTCATTTTTAATTTAAAAGGATCTAGG
TGAAGATCCTTTTTGATAATCTCATGACCAAAATCCCTTAACGTGAGTTTTCGTTCCACTGAGCGTCAGA
CCCCGTAGAAAAGATC
Features (pLannotate 1.2.2; 23 found; start..end, strand, type, name):
     12..600     +  rep_origin     ori: high-copy-number ColE1/pMB1/pBR322/pUC origin of replication
    742..772     +  promoter       lac promoter: promoter for the E. coli lac operon
    780..796     +  protein_bind   lac operator: The lac repressor binds to the lac operator to inhibit transcription in E. coli. This inhibition can be relieved by adding lactose or isopropyl-β-D-thiogalactopyranoside (IPTG). lac repressor encoded by lacI
    841..859     +  promoter       T3 promoter: promoter for bacteriophage T3 RNA polymerase
    887..1113    +  promoter       RSV promoter: Rous sarcoma virus enhancer/promoter
   1114..1294    +  LTR            5' LTR (truncated): truncated 5' long terminal repeat (LTR) from HIV-1
   1341..1466    +  misc_feature   HIV-1 Ψ: packaging signal of human immunodeficiency virus type 1
   1450..1813    +  CDS            HIV-1 gag (fragment): gag protein from human immunodeficiency virus 1; gag
   1959..2192    +  misc_feature   RRE: The Rev response element (RRE) of HIV-1 allows for Rev-dependent mRNA export from the nucleus to the cytoplasm.
   2569..2669    +  CDS            Rev (fragment): human immunodeficiency virus 1 (HIV-1) Rev protein; rev; enhances nuclear export of unspliced and incompletely spliced viral mRNAs
   2719..2959    +  promoter       U6 promoter: RNA polymerase III promoter for human U6 snRNA
   3064..3181    +  misc_feature   cPPT/CTS: central polypurine tract and central termination sequence of HIV-1
   3230..3740    +  promoter       hPGK promoter: human phosphoglycerate kinase 1 promoter
   3762..4361    +  CDS            PuroR: puromycin N-acetyltransferase; pac from Streptomyces alboniger; confers resistance to puromycin
   4404..4487    +  CDS            nef (fragment): NEF_HV1Z2 - Experimental evidence at protein level: Swiss-Prot protein existence level 1. Extracellular Nef protein targets CD4(+) T-lymphocytes for apoptosis by interacting with CXCR4 surface receptors. From Human immunodeficiency virus type 1 group M subtype D (isolate Z2/CDC-Z34) (HIV-1).
   4489..4722    +  LTR            3' LTR (ΔU3): self-inactivating 3' long terminal repeat (LTR) from HIV-1
   4794..4915    +  polyA_signal   SV40 poly(A) signal: SV40 polyadenylation signal
   4955..5090    +  rep_origin     SV40 ori: SV40 origin of replication
   5111..5129    -  promoter       T7 promoter: promoter for bacteriophage T7 RNA polymerase
   5137..5292    +  CDS            lacZα (fragment): LacZα fragment of β-galactosidase; lacZ fragment
   5297..5725    +  rep_origin     f1 ori (sequence partly withheld): f1 bacteriophage origin of replication; arrow indicates direction of (+) strand synthesis
   5778..5882    +  promoter       AmpR promoter: bla
   5883..6743    +  CDS            AmpR: β-lactamase; bla; confers resistance to ampicillin, carbenicillin, and related antibiotics
