[The description below was written by a language model from this plasmid's Addgene catalogue record and pLannotate feature annotations shown in this document.]
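Description:
TNPO1-shRNA is a lentiviral knockdown plasmid built on the pLKO.1 backbone, designed to generate mammalian cell lines that stably express a short hairpin RNA against human Transportin-1 (TNPO1, also known as KPNB2 or IPO2). The hairpin oligonucleotide was cloned between the AgeI and EcoRI sites, with AgeI destroyed in the process. This places it directly downstream of the human U6 promoter, an RNA polymerase III promoter suited to producing short, defined transcripts that are processed into siRNA. The hairpin itself is not annotated in either feature table, but the gap between the U6 promoter and the cPPT/CTS element matches its expected position.

The transfer cassette follows a third-generation, self-inactivating design. An RSV promoter fused to a truncated HIV-1 5' LTR drives genomic RNA production in packaging cells, followed by the Ψ packaging signal with a partial gag sequence, the Rev response element for nuclear export, the cPPT/CTS and a ΔU3 3' LTR that disables LTR promoter activity after integration. Downstream of the shRNA unit, a human PGK promoter expresses puromycin N-acetyltransferase, so transduced cells can be selected with puromycin. Packaging functions are not encoded on the plasmid and must be supplied in trans.

In bacteria the plasmid is maintained at high copy from a ColE1/pUC-type origin with ampicillin resistance. An f1 origin, an SV40 origin and poly(A) signal, and lac, T3 and T7 remnants are also present.

Two sequence records exist. The depositor's 7,084 nt sequence matches the catalogued size, while the repository's sequencing result is 6,902 nt and lacks the lacI fragment and CAP site annotations. The lentiviral and shRNA-related features are the same in both.

The associated publication concerns transportin-1 in targeting proteins to ciliary membranes.
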