Addgene plasmid #86082: TNPO1-shRNA
Purpose: A lentiviral construct for building stable cell lines expressing Transportin-1 shRNA via puromycin selection.
Depositing lab: Lei Lu. Depositing organization: Nanyang Technological University (NTU). Publication: A ternary complex comprising transportin1, Rab8 and the ciliary targeting signal directs proteins to ciliary membranes. Madugula V, Lu L. J Cell Sci. 2016 Oct 15;129(20):3922-3934. Epub 2016 Sep 15. 10.1242/jcs.194019 PubMed 27633000.
Backbone
  Vector backbone: PLKO.1
  Backbone manufacturer: Moffat et al., 2006
  Backbone size w/o insert (bp): 7000
  Total vector size (bp): 7084
  Vector type: Mammalian Expression
  Selectable markers: Puromycin
Growth in bacteria
  Bacterial resistance: Ampicillin, 100 μg/mL
  Growth temperature: 37°C
  Growth strain: DH5alpha
  Copy number: High Copy
Gene/Insert
  Gene/Insert name: Transportin-1
  gRNA/shRNA sequence: CCG GCA ATG CTC AAC CAG ATC AAT ACT CGA GTA TTG ATC TGG TTG AGC ATT GTT TTT G
  Species: H. sapiens (human)
  GenBank ID: NM_153188.2
  Entrez Gene: TNPO1 (a.k.a. IPO2, KPNB2, MIP, MIP1, TRN)
  Promoter: U6
  Cloning method: Restriction Enzyme; 5′ cloning site AgeI (destroyed during cloning); 3′ cloning site EcoRI (not destroyed)
  Sequencing primers: 5′ 5’ CAA GGC TGT TAG AGA GAT AAT TGG A 3’
Terms and licenses: Academic/Nonprofit Terms; Industry Terms: Not Available to Industry
How to cite: TNPO1-shRNA was a gift from Lei Lu (Addgene plasmid # 86082 ; http://n2t.net/addgene:86082 ; RRID:Addgene_86082)
